Addgene plasmid #112530: pMM534
Purpose: pZE2-PLhrtO-luxCDABE - Tandem LuxCDABE expressed constitutively from promoter PLhrtO, ColE1 origin, KanR
Depositing lab: Timothy Lu. Depositing organization: Massachusetts Institute of Technology. Publication: An ingestible bacterial-electronic system to monitor gastrointestinal health. Mimee M, Nadeau P, Hayward A, Carim S, Flanagan S, Jerger L, Collins J, McDonnell S, Swartwout R, Citorik RJ, Bulovic V, Langer R, Traverso G, Chandrakasan AP, Lu TK. Science. 2018 May 25;360(6391):915-918. doi: 10.1126/science.aas9315. PubMed 29798884.
Backbone
  Vector backbone: PZE2
  Backbone size w/o insert (bp): 2216
  Total vector size (bp): 13951
  Vector type: Bacterial Expression
Growth in bacteria
  Bacterial resistance: Kanamycin, 50 μg/mL
  Growth temperature: 37°C
  Growth strain: DH5alpha
  Copy number: High Copy
Gene/Insert
  Gene/Insert name: luxCDABE (alt name: Bacterial luciferase operon)
  Species: Photorhabdus luminescens
  Insert size (bp): 5798
  Promoter: PL(HrtO)
  Cloning method: Gibson Cloning
  Sequencing primers: 5′ GGC AAG AAA GCC ATC CAG TTT ACT TTG C
Terms and licenses: Academic/Nonprofit Terms; Industry Terms: Not Available to Industry
Depositor comments: This plasmid contains tandem copies of the luciferase operon which are both functional.
How to cite: pMM534 was a gift from Timothy Lu (Addgene plasmid # 112530 ; http://n2t.net/addgene:112530 ; RRID:Addgene_112530)
