[The description below was written by a language model from this plasmid's Addgene catalogue record and pLannotate feature annotations shown in this document.]
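Description:
pMM534 is a bacterial expression plasmid of about 14 kb built on the small pZE2 backbone. It is propagated in E. coli from a high-copy ColE1-type origin and selected with kanamycin through a Tn5-derived neo/nptII gene. A short adjoining fragment annotated as Tn5 transposase appears to be a remnant of the marker's origin rather than a functional element. A lambda t0 terminator lies between the resistance cassette and the origin, and an rrnB T1 terminator closes the payload region.

The payload is the Photorhabdus luminescens luxCDABE bioluminescence operon, present as two tandem copies in the same orientation. The depositor notes that both copies are functional. Each copy encodes the LuxA and LuxB luciferase subunits together with LuxC, LuxD and LuxE, which the table annotates as a fatty acid reductase, an acyltransferase and an unspecified lux product respectively. These enzymes supply the long-chain aldehyde substrate, so cells emit light without any added substrate. Each copy is preceded by its own promoter, recorded as PL(HrtO). The automated annotation picks up only a short fragment resembling PLtetO-1 at these positions, which is consistent with a lambda PL-derived promoter in which other operator sequences replace the tet operators. Only the second copy is followed by an annotated terminator, so transcription from the first promoter may read through into the second operon.

According to the record, expression from PL(HrtO) is constitutive in this plasmid, and no repressor gene is annotated on it. The construct therefore serves as an always-on luminescence reference. The associated publication concerns an ingestible bacterial-electronic system for monitoring gastrointestinal health, which points to use in developing luminescent whole-cell biosensors, although the record does not describe this plasmid's specific role in that work.
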