Features (pLannotate 1.2.2; 19 found; start..end, strand, type, name):
     54..85      +  promoter       PLtetO-1 promoter (fragment): modified phage lambda PL promoter with tet operator sites (Lutz and Bujard, 1997)
    107..1549    +  CDS            LuxC: LuxC fatty acid reductase; luxC; from the Photorhabdus luminescens bioluminescence operon
   1562..2485    +  CDS            LuxD: LuxD acyltransferase; luxD; from the Photorhabdus luminescens bioluminescence operon
   2534..3616    +  CDS            LuxA: LuxA luciferase subunit; luxA; from the Photorhabdus luminescens bioluminescence operon
   3631..4614    +  CDS            LuxB: LuxB luciferase subunit; luxB; from the Photorhabdus luminescens bioluminescence operon
   4793..5905    +  CDS            LuxE: LuxE; luxE; from the Photorhabdus luminescens bioluminescence operon
   5906..5925    -  misc_feature   MCS (fragment): pBluescript multiple cloning site
   5983..6014    +  promoter       PLtetO-1 promoter (fragment): modified phage lambda PL promoter with tet operator sites (Lutz and Bujard, 1997)
   6036..7478    +  CDS            LuxC: LuxC fatty acid reductase; luxC; from the Photorhabdus luminescens bioluminescence operon
   7491..8414    +  CDS            LuxD: LuxD acyltransferase; luxD; from the Photorhabdus luminescens bioluminescence operon
   8463..9545    +  CDS            LuxA: LuxA luciferase subunit; luxA; from the Photorhabdus luminescens bioluminescence operon
   9560..10543   +  CDS            LuxB: LuxB luciferase subunit; luxB; from the Photorhabdus luminescens bioluminescence operon
  10722..11834   +  CDS            LuxE: LuxE; luxE; from the Photorhabdus luminescens bioluminescence operon
  11835..11870   -  misc_feature   MCS (fragment): pBluescript multiple cloning site
  11894..11980   +  terminator     rrnB T1 terminator: Escherichia coli rrnB; transcription terminator T1 from the E. coli rrnB gene
  12145..12733   -  rep_origin     ori: high-copy-number ColE1/pMB1/pBR322/pUC origin of replication
  12821..12915   -  terminator     lambda t0 terminator: transcription terminator from phage lambda
  12949..13740   -  CDS            neo: KKA2_KLEPN - Also known as kan, nptII. Experimental evidence at protein level: Swiss-Prot protein existence level 1. Resistance to kanamycin, neomycin, paromomycin, ribostamycin, butirosin and gentamicin B. From Klebsiella pneumoniae.
  13772..13891   -  CDS            tnpA (fragment): TN5P_ECOLX - Also known as tnp. Experimental evidence at protein level: Swiss-Prot protein existence level 1. Mediates transposition of transposon Tn5 by a 'cut and paste' mechanism. First, the monomeric transposase binds the 19 bp inverted DNA repeats flanking the transposon. Then, dimerization of the DNA- bound transposase creates a synaptic DNA complex. After nicking of the first DNA strand, excision of the transposon proceeds through a series of intermediates. The transposase then mediates the insertion of the transposon at a new site by strand transfer. The activity of the wild- type tran
>Addgene plasmid #112530 | pMM534 | addgene full sequence | sequence record 244407 | Addgene NGS Result
CTCGAGATGCTATAAATGACACAGTGTCATTTGACAAAATGACACAGTGTCATGATACTGAGCACATCAG
CAGGACGCACTGACCATTAAAGAGGAGAAAGGTACCATGACTAAAAAAATTTCATTCATTATTAACGGCC
AGGTTGAAATCTTTCCCGAAGGTGATGATTTAGTGCAATCCATTAATTTTGGTGATAATAGTGTTTACCT
GCCAATATTGAATGACTCTCATGTAAAAAACATTATTGATTGTAATGGAAATAACGAATTACGGTTGCAT
AACATTGTCAATTTTCTCTATACGGTAGGGCAAAGATGGAAAAATGAAGAATACTCAAGACGCAGGACAT
ACATTCGTGACTTAAAAAAATATATGGGATATTCAGAAGAAATGGCTAAGCTAGAGGCCAATTGGATATC
TATGATTTTATGTTCTAAAGGCGGCCTTTATGATGTTGTAGAAAATGAACTTGGTTCTCGCCATATCATG
GATGAATGGCTACCTCAGGATGAAAGTTATGTTCGGGCTTTTCCGAAAGGTAAATCTGTACATCTGTTGG
CAGGTAATGTTCCATTATCTGGGATCATGTCTATATTACGCGCAATTTTAACTAAGAATCAGTGTATTAT
AAAAACATCGTCAACCGATCCTTTTACCGCTAATGCATTAGCGTTAAGTTTTATTGATGTAGACCCTAAT
CATCCGATAACGCGCTCTTTATCTGTTATATATTGGCCCCACCAAGGTGATACATCACTCGCAAAAGAAA
TTATGCAACATGCGGATGTTATTGTCGCTTGGGGAGGGCCAGATGCGATTAATTGGGCGGTAGAGCATGC
GCCATCTTATGCTGATGTGATTAAATTTGGTTCTAAAAAGAGTCTTTGCATTATCGATAATCCTGTTGAT
TTGACGTCCGCAGCGACAGGTGCGGCTCATGATGTTTGTTTTTACGATCAGCGAGCTTGTTTTTCTGCCC
AAAACATATATTACATGGGAAATCATTATGAGGAATTTAAGTTAGCGTTGATAGAAAAACTTAATCTATA
TGCGCATATATTACCGAATGCCAAAAAAGATTTTGATGAAAAGGCGGCCTATTCTTTAGTTCAAAAAGAA
AGCTTGTTTGCTGGATTAAAAGTAGAGGTGGATATTCATCAACGTTGGATGATTATTGAGTCAAATGCAG
GTGTGGAATTTAATCAACCACTTGGCAGATGTGTGTACCTTCATCACGTCGATAATATTGAGCAAATATT
GCCTTATGTTCAAAAAAATAAGACGCAAACCATATCTATTTTTCCTTGGGAGTCATCATTTAAATATCGA
GATGCGTTAGCATTAAAAGGTGCGGAAAGGATTGTAGAAGCAGGAATGAATAACATATTTCGAGTTGGTG
GATCTCATGACGGAATGCGACCGTTGCAACGATTAGTGACATATATTTCTCATGAAAGGCCATCTAACTA
TACGGCTAAGGATGTTGCGGTTGAAATAGAACAGACTCGATTCCTGGAAGAAGATAAGTTCCTTGTATTT
GTCCCATAATAGGTAAAAAGTATGGAAAATGAATCAAAATATAAAACCATCGACCACGTTATTTGTGTTG
AAGGAAATAAAAAAATTCATGTTTGGGAAACGCTGCCAGAAGAAAACAGCCCAAAGAGAAAGAATGCCAT
TATTATTGCGTCTGGTTTTGCCCGCAGGATGGATCATTTTGCTGGTCTGGCGGAATATTTATCGCGGAAT
GGATTTCATGTGATCCGCTATGATTCGCTTCACCACGTTGGATTGAGTTCAGGGACAATTGATGAATTTA
CAATGTCTATAGGAAAGCAGAGCTTGTTAGCAGTGGTTGATTGGTTAACTACACGAAAAATAAATAACTT
CGGTATGTTGGCTTCAAGCTTATCTGCGCGGATAGCTTATGCAAGCCTATCTGAAATCAATGCTTCGTTT
TTAATCACCGCAGTCGGTGTTGTTAACTTAAGATATTCTCTTGAAAGAGCTTTAGGGTTTGATTATCTCA
GTCTACCCATTAATGAATTGCCGAATAATCTAGATTTTGAAGGCCATAAATTGGGTGCTGAAGTCTTTGC
GAGAGATTGTCTTGATTTTGGTTGGGAAGATTTAGCTTCTACAATTAATAACATGATGTATCTTGATATA
CCGTTTATTGCTTTTACTGCAAATAACGATAATTGGGTCAAGCAAGATGAAGTTATCACATTGTTATCAA
ATATTCGTAGTAATCGATGCAAGATATATTCTTTGTTAGGAAGTTCGCATGACTTGAGTGAAAATTTAGT
GGTCCTGCGCAATTTTTATCAATCGGTTACGAAAGCCGCTATCGCGATGGATAATGATCATCTGGATATT
GATGTTGATATTACTGAACCGTCATTTGAACATTTAACTATTGCGACAGTCAATGAACGCCGAATGAGAA
TTGAGATTGAAAATCAAGCAATTTCTCTGTCTTAAAATCTATTGAGATATTCTATCACTCAAATAGCAAT
ATAAGGACTCTCTATGAAATTTGGAAACTTTTTGCTTACATACCAACCTCCCCAATTTTCTCAAACAGAG
GTAATGAAACGTTTGGTTAAATTAGGTCGCATCTCTGAGGAGTGTGGTTTTGATACCGTATGGTTACTGG
AGCATCATTTCACGGAGTTTGGTTTGCTTGGTAACCCTTATGTCGCTGCTGCATATTTACTTGGCGCGAC
TAAAAAATTGAATGTAGGAACTGCCGCTATTGTTCTTCCCACAGCCCATCCAGTACGCCAACTTGAAGAT
GTGAATTTATTGGATCAAATGTCAAAAGGACGATTTCGGTTTGGTATTTGCCGAGGGCTTTACAACAAGG
ACTTTCGCGTATTCGGCACAGATATGAATAACAGTCGCGCCTTAGCGGAATGCTGGTACGGGCTGATAAA
GAATGGCATGACAGAGGGATATATGGAAGCTGATAATGAACATATCAAGTTCCATAAGGTAAAAGTAAAC
CCCGCGGCGTATAGCAGAGGTGGCGCACCGGTTTATGTGGTGGCTGAATCAGCTTCGACGACTGAGTGGG
CTGCTCAATTTGGCCTACCGATGATATTAAGTTGGATTATAAATACTAACGAAAAGAAAGCACAACTTGA
GCTTTATAATGAAGTGGCTCAAGAATATGGGCACGATATTCATAATATCGACCATTGCTTATCATATATA
ACATCTGTAGATCATGACTCAATTAAAGCGAAAGAGATTTGCCGGAAATTTCTGGGGCATTGGTATGATT
CTTATGTGAATGCTACGACTATTTTTGATGATTCAGACCAAACAAGAGGTTATGATTTCAATAAAGGGCA
GTGGCGTGACTTTGTATTAAAAGGACATAAAGATACTAATCGCCGTATTGATTACAGTTACGAAATCAAT
CCCGTGGGAACGCCGCAGGAATGTATTGACATAATTCAAAAAGACATTGATGCTACAGGAATATCAAATA
TTTGTTGTGGATTTGAAGCTAATGGAACAGTAGACGAAATTATTGCTTCCATGAAGCTCTTCCAGTCTGA
TGTCATGCCATTTCTTAAAGAAAAACAACGTTCGCTATTATATTAGCTAAGGAGAAAGAAATGAAATTTG
GATTGTTCTTCCTTAACTTCATCAATTCAACAACTGTTCAAGAACAAAGTATAGTTCGCATGCAGGAAAT
AACGGAGTATGTTGATAAGTTGAATTTTGAACAGATTTTAGTGTATGAAAATCATTTTTCAGATAATGGT
GTTGTCGGCGCTCCTCTGACTGTTTCTGGTTTTCTGCTCGGTTTAACAGAGAAAATTAAAATTGGTTCAT
TAAATCACATCATTACAACTCATCATCCTGTCCGCATAGCGGAGGAAGCTTGCTTATTGGATCAGTTAAG
TGAAGGGAGATTTATTTTAGGGTTTAGTGATTGCGAAAAAAAAGATGAAATGCATTTTTTTAATCGCCCG
GTTGAATATCAACAGCAACTATTTGAAGAGTGTTATGAAATCATTAACGATGCTTTAACAACAGGCTATT
GTAATCCAGATAACGATTTTTATAGCTTCCCTAAAATATCTGTAAATCCCCATGCTTATACGCCAGGCGG
ACCTCGGAAATATGTAACAGCAACCAGTCATCATATTGTTGAGTGGGCGGCCAAAAAAGGTATTCCTCTC
ATCTTTAAGTGGGATGATTCTAATGATGTTAGATATGAATATGCTGAAAGATATAAAGCCGTTGCGGATA
AATATGACGTTGACCTATCAGAGATAGACCATCAGTTAATGATATTAGTTAACTATAACGAAGATAGTAA
TAAAGCTAAACAAGAGACGCGTGCATTTATTAGTGATTATGTTCTTGAAATGCACCCTAATGAAAATTTC
GAAAATAAACTTGAAGAAATAATTGCAGAAAACGCTGTCGGAAATTATACGGAGTGTATAACTGCGGCTA
AGTTGGCAATTGAAAAGTGTGGTGCGAAAAGTGTATTGCTGTCCTTTGAACCAATGAATGATTTGATGAG
CCAAAAAAATGTAATCAATATTGTTGATGATAATATTAAGAAGTACCACATGGAATATACCTAATAGATT
TCGAGTTGCAGCGAGGCGGCAAGTGAACGAATCCCCAGGAGCATAGATAACTATGTGACTGGGGTGAGTG
AAAGCAGCCAACAAAGCAGCAGCTTGAAAGATGAAGGGTATAAAAGAGTATGACAGCAGTGCTGCCATAC
TTTCTAATATTATCTTGAGGAGTAAAACAGGTATGACTTCATATGTTGATAAACAAGAAATTACAGCAAG
CTCAGAAATTGATGATTTGATTTTTTCGAGCGATCCATTAGTGTGGTCTTACGACGAGCAGGAAAAAATC
AGAAAGAAACTTGTGCTTGATGCATTTCGTAATCATTATAAACATTGTCGAGAATATCGTCACTACTGTC
AGGCACACAAAGTAGATGACAATATTACGGAAATTGATGACATACCTGTATTCCCAACATCGGTTTTTAA
GTTTACTCGCTTATTAACTTCTCAGGAAAACGAGATTGAAAGTTGGTTTACCAGTAGCGGCACGAATGGT
TTAAAAAGTCAGGTGGCGCGTGACAGATTAAGTATTGAGAGACTCTTAGGCTCTGTGAGTTATGGCATGA
AATATGTTGGTAGTTGGTTTGATCATCAAATAGAATTAGTCAATTTGGGACCAGATAGATTTAATGCTCA
TAATATTTGGTTTAAATATGTTATGAGTTTGGTGGAATTGTTATATCCTACGACATTTACCGTAACAGAA
GAACGAATAGATTTTGTTAAAACATTGAATAGTCTTGAACGAATAAAAAATCAAGGGAAAGATCTTTGTC
TTATTGGTTCGCCATACTTTATTTATTTACTCTGCCATTATATGAAAGATAAAAAAATCTCATTTTCTGG
AGATAAAAGCCTTTATATCATAACCGGAGGCGGCTGGAAAAGTTACGAAAAAGAATCTCTGAAACGTGAT
GATTTCAATCATCTTTTATTTGATACTTTCAATCTCAGTGATATTAGTCAGATCCGAGATATATTTAATC
AAGTTGAACTCAACACTTGTTTCTTTGAGGATGAAATGCAGCGTAAACATGTTCCGCCGTGGGTATATGC
GCGAGCGCTTGATCCTGAAACGTTGAAACCTGTACCTGATGGAACGCCGGGGTTGATGAGTTATATGGAT
GCGTCAGCAACCAGTTATCCAGCATTTATTGTTACCGATGATGTCGGGATAATTAGCAGAGAATATGGTA
AGTATCCCGGCGTGCTCGTTGAAATTTTACGTCGCGTCAATACGAGGACGCAGAAAGGGTGTGCTTTAAG
CTTAACCGAAGCGTTTGATAGTTGAAAGCTTGATATCGAATTCCTTCACCTCGAGATGCTATAAATGACA
CAGTGTCATTTGACAAAATGACACAGTGTCATGATACTGAGCACATCAGCAGGACGCACTGACCATTAAA
GAGGAGAAAGGTACCATGACTAAAAAAATTTCATTCATTATTAACGGCCAGGTTGAAATCTTTCCCGAAG
GTGATGATTTAGTGCAATCCATTAATTTTGGTGATAATAGTGTTTACCTGCCAATATTGAATGACTCTCA
TGTAAAAAACATTATTGATTGTAATGGAAATAACGAATTACGGTTGCATAACATTGTCAATTTTCTCTAT
ACGGTAGGGCAAAGATGGAAAAATGAAGAATACTCAAGACGCAGGACATACATTCGTGACTTAAAAAAAT
ATATGGGATATTCAGAAGAAATGGCTAAGCTAGAGGCCAATTGGATATCTATGATTTTATGTTCTAAAGG
CGGCCTTTATGATGTTGTAGAAAATGAACTTGGTTCTCGCCATATCATGGATGAATGGCTACCTCAGGAT
GAAAGTTATGTTCGGGCTTTTCCGAAAGGTAAATCTGTACATCTGTTGGCAGGTAATGTTCCATTATCTG
GGATCATGTCTATATTACGCGCAATTTTAACTAAGAATCAGTGTATTATAAAAACATCGTCAACCGATCC
TTTTACCGCTAATGCATTAGCGTTAAGTTTTATTGATGTAGACCCTAATCATCCGATAACGCGCTCTTTA
TCTGTTATATATTGGCCCCACCAAGGTGATACATCACTCGCAAAAGAAATTATGCAACATGCGGATGTTA
TTGTCGCTTGGGGAGGGCCAGATGCGATTAATTGGGCGGTAGAGCATGCGCCATCTTATGCTGATGTGAT
TAAATTTGGTTCTAAAAAGAGTCTTTGCATTATCGATAATCCTGTTGATTTGACGTCCGCAGCGACAGGT
GCGGCTCATGATGTTTGTTTTTACGATCAGCGAGCTTGTTTTTCTGCCCAAAACATATATTACATGGGAA
ATCATTATGAGGAATTTAAGTTAGCGTTGATAGAAAAACTTAATCTATATGCGCATATATTACCGAATGC
CAAAAAAGATTTTGATGAAAAGGCGGCCTATTCTTTAGTTCAAAAAGAAAGCTTGTTTGCTGGATTAAAA
GTAGAGGTGGATATTCATCAACGTTGGATGATTATTGAGTCAAATGCAGGTGTGGAATTTAATCAACCAC
TTGGCAGATGTGTGTACCTTCATCACGTCGATAATATTGAGCAAATATTGCCTTATGTTCAAAAAAATAA
GACGCAAACCATATCTATTTTTCCTTGGGAGTCATCATTTAAATATCGAGATGCGTTAGCATTAAAAGGT
GCGGAAAGGATTGTAGAAGCAGGAATGAATAACATATTTCGAGTTGGTGGATCTCATGACGGAATGCGAC
CGTTGCAACGATTAGTGACATATATTTCTCATGAAAGGCCATCTAACTATACGGCTAAGGATGTTGCGGT
TGAAATAGAACAGACTCGATTCCTGGAAGAAGATAAGTTCCTTGTATTTGTCCCATAATAGGTAAAAAGT
ATGGAAAATGAATCAAAATATAAAACCATCGACCACGTTATTTGTGTTGAAGGAAATAAAAAAATTCATG
TTTGGGAAACGCTGCCAGAAGAAAACAGCCCAAAGAGAAAGAATGCCATTATTATTGCGTCTGGTTTTGC
CCGCAGGATGGATCATTTTGCTGGTCTGGCGGAATATTTATCGCGGAATGGATTTCATGTGATCCGCTAT
GATTCGCTTCACCACGTTGGATTGAGTTCAGGGACAATTGATGAATTTACAATGTCTATAGGAAAGCAGA
GCTTGTTAGCAGTGGTTGATTGGTTAACTACACGAAAAATAAATAACTTCGGTATGTTGGCTTCAAGCTT
ATCTGCGCGGATAGCTTATGCAAGCCTATCTGAAATCAATGCTTCGTTTTTAATCACCGCAGTCGGTGTT
GTTAACTTAAGATATTCTCTTGAAAGAGCTTTAGGGTTTGATTATCTCAGTCTACCCATTAATGAATTGC
CGAATAATCTAGATTTTGAAGGCCATAAATTGGGTGCTGAAGTCTTTGCGAGAGATTGTCTTGATTTTGG
TTGGGAAGATTTAGCTTCTACAATTAATAACATGATGTATCTTGATATACCGTTTATTGCTTTTACTGCA
AATAACGATAATTGGGTCAAGCAAGATGAAGTTATCACATTGTTATCAAATATTCGTAGTAATCGATGCA
AGATATATTCTTTGTTAGGAAGTTCGCATGACTTGAGTGAAAATTTAGTGGTCCTGCGCAATTTTTATCA
ATCGGTTACGAAAGCCGCTATCGCGATGGATAATGATCATCTGGATATTGATGTTGATATTACTGAACCG
TCATTTGAACATTTAACTATTGCGACAGTCAATGAACGCCGAATGAGAATTGAGATTGAAAATCAAGCAA
TTTCTCTGTCTTAAAATCTATTGAGATATTCTATCACTCAAATAGCAATATAAGGACTCTCTATGAAATT
TGGAAACTTTTTGCTTACATACCAACCTCCCCAATTTTCTCAAACAGAGGTAATGAAACGTTTGGTTAAA
TTAGGTCGCATCTCTGAGGAGTGTGGTTTTGATACCGTATGGTTACTGGAGCATCATTTCACGGAGTTTG
GTTTGCTTGGTAACCCTTATGTCGCTGCTGCATATTTACTTGGCGCGACTAAAAAATTGAATGTAGGAAC
TGCCGCTATTGTTCTTCCCACAGCCCATCCAGTACGCCAACTTGAAGATGTGAATTTATTGGATCAAATG
TCAAAAGGACGATTTCGGTTTGGTATTTGCCGAGGGCTTTACAACAAGGACTTTCGCGTATTCGGCACAG
ATATGAATAACAGTCGCGCCTTAGCGGAATGCTGGTACGGGCTGATAAAGAATGGCATGACAGAGGGATA
TATGGAAGCTGATAATGAACATATCAAGTTCCATAAGGTAAAAGTAAACCCCGCGGCGTATAGCAGAGGT
GGCGCACCGGTTTATGTGGTGGCTGAATCAGCTTCGACGACTGAGTGGGCTGCTCAATTTGGCCTACCGA
TGATATTAAGTTGGATTATAAATACTAACGAAAAGAAAGCACAACTTGAGCTTTATAATGAAGTGGCTCA
AGAATATGGGCACGATATTCATAATATCGACCATTGCTTATCATATATAACATCTGTAGATCATGACTCA
ATTAAAGCGAAAGAGATTTGCCGGAAATTTCTGGGGCATTGGTATGATTCTTATGTGAATGCTACGACTA
TTTTTGATGATTCAGACCAAACAAGAGGTTATGATTTCAATAAAGGGCAGTGGCGTGACTTTGTATTAAA
AGGACATAAAGATACTAATCGCCGTATTGATTACAGTTACGAAATCAATCCCGTGGGAACGCCGCAGGAA
TGTATTGACATAATTCAAAAAGACATTGATGCTACAGGAATATCAAATATTTGTTGTGGATTTGAAGCTA
ATGGAACAGTAGACGAAATTATTGCTTCCATGAAGCTCTTCCAGTCTGATGTCATGCCATTTCTTAAAGA
AAAACAACGTTCGCTATTATATTAGCTAAGGAGAAAGAAATGAAATTTGGATTGTTCTTCCTTAACTTCA
TCAATTCAACAACTGTTCAAGAACAAAGTATAGTTCGCATGCAGGAAATAACGGAGTATGTTGATAAGTT
GAATTTTGAACAGATTTTAGTGTATGAAAATCATTTTTCAGATAATGGTGTTGTCGGCGCTCCTCTGACT
GTTTCTGGTTTTCTGCTCGGTTTAACAGAGAAAATTAAAATTGGTTCATTAAATCACATCATTACAACTC
ATCATCCTGTCCGCATAGCGGAGGAAGCTTGCTTATTGGATCAGTTAAGTGAAGGGAGATTTATTTTAGG
GTTTAGTGATTGCGAAAAAAAAGATGAAATGCATTTTTTTAATCGCCCGGTTGAATATCAACAGCAACTA
TTTGAAGAGTGTTATGAAATCATTAACGATGCTTTAACAACAGGCTATTGTAATCCAGATAACGATTTTT
ATAGCTTCCCTAAAATATCTGTAAATCCCCATGCTTATACGCCAGGCGGACCTCGGAAATATGTAACAGC
AACCAGTCATCATATTGTTGAGTGGGCGGCCAAAAAAGGTATTCCTCTCATCTTTAAGTGGGATGATTCT
AATGATGTTAGATATGAATATGCTGAAAGATATAAAGCCGTTGCGGATAAATATGACGTTGACCTATCAG
AGATAGACCATCAGTTAATGATATTAGTTAACTATAACGAAGATAGTAATAAAGCTAAACAAGAGACGCG
TGCATTTATTAGTGATTATGTTCTTGAAATGCACCCTAATGAAAATTTCGAAAATAAACTTGAAGAAATA
ATTGCAGAAAACGCTGTCGGAAATTATACGGAGTGTATAACTGCGGCTAAGTTGGCAATTGAAAAGTGTG
GTGCGAAAAGTGTATTGCTGTCCTTTGAACCAATGAATGATTTGATGAGCCAAAAAAATGTAATCAATAT
TGTTGATGATAATATTAAGAAGTACCACATGGAATATACCTAATAGATTTCGAGTTGCAGCGAGGCGGCA
AGTGAACGAATCCCCAGGAGCATAGATAACTATGTGACTGGGGTGAGTGAAAGCAGCCAACAAAGCAGCA
GCTTGAAAGATGAAGGGTATAAAAGAGTATGACAGCAGTGCTGCCATACTTTCTAATATTATCTTGAGGA
GTAAAACAGGTATGACTTCATATGTTGATAAACAAGAAATTACAGCAAGCTCAGAAATTGATGATTTGAT
TTTTTCGAGCGATCCATTAGTGTGGTCTTACGACGAGCAGGAAAAAATCAGAAAGAAACTTGTGCTTGAT
GCATTTCGTAATCATTATAAACATTGTCGAGAATATCGTCACTACTGTCAGGCACACAAAGTAGATGACA
ATATTACGGAAATTGATGACATACCTGTATTCCCAACATCGGTTTTTAAGTTTACTCGCTTATTAACTTC
TCAGGAAAACGAGATTGAAAGTTGGTTTACCAGTAGCGGCACGAATGGTTTAAAAAGTCAGGTGGCGCGT
GACAGATTAAGTATTGAGAGACTCTTAGGCTCTGTGAGTTATGGCATGAAATATGTTGGTAGTTGGTTTG
ATCATCAAATAGAATTAGTCAATTTGGGACCAGATAGATTTAATGCTCATAATATTTGGTTTAAATATGT
TATGAGTTTGGTGGAATTGTTATATCCTACGACATTTACCGTAACAGAAGAACGAATAGATTTTGTTAAA
ACATTGAATAGTCTTGAACGAATAAAAAATCAAGGGAAAGATCTTTGTCTTATTGGTTCGCCATACTTTA
TTTATTTACTCTGCCATTATATGAAAGATAAAAAAATCTCATTTTCTGGAGATAAAAGCCTTTATATCAT
AACCGGAGGCGGCTGGAAAAGTTACGAAAAAGAATCTCTGAAACGTGATGATTTCAATCATCTTTTATTT
GATACTTTCAATCTCAGTGATATTAGTCAGATCCGAGATATATTTAATCAAGTTGAACTCAACACTTGTT
TCTTTGAGGATGAAATGCAGCGTAAACATGTTCCGCCGTGGGTATATGCGCGAGCGCTTGATCCTGAAAC
GTTGAAACCTGTACCTGATGGAACGCCGGGGTTGATGAGTTATATGGATGCGTCAGCAACCAGTTATCCA
GCATTTATTGTTACCGATGATGTCGGGATAATTAGCAGAGAATATGGTAAGTATCCCGGCGTGCTCGTTG
AAATTTTACGTCGCGTCAATACGAGGACGCAGAAAGGGTGTGCTTTAAGCTTAACCGAAGCGTTTGATAG
TTGAAAGCTTGATATCGAATTCCTGCAGCCCGGGGGATCCCATGGTACGCGTGCTAGAGGCATCAAATAA
AACGAAAGGCTCAGTCGAAAGACTGGGCCTTTCGTTTTATCTGTTGTTTGTCGGTGAACGCTCTCCTGAG
TAGGACAAATCCGCCGCCCTAGACCTAGGGCGTTCGGCTGCGGCGAGCGGTATCAGCTCACTCAAAGGCG
GTAATACGGTTATCCACAGAATCAGGGGATAACGCAGGAAAGAACATGTGAGCAAAAGGCCAGCAAAAGG
CCAGGAACCGTAAAAAGGCCGCGTTGCTGGCGTTTTTCCATAGGCTCCGCCCCCCTGACGAGCATCACAA
AAATCGACGCTCAAGTCAGAGGTGGCGAAACCCGACAGGACTATAAAGATACCAGGCGTTTCCCCCTGGA
AGCTCCCTCGTGCGCTCTCCTGTTCCGACCCTGCCGCTTACCGGATACCTGTCCGCCTTTCTCCCTTCGG
GAAGCGTGGCGCTTTCTCATAGCTCACGCTGTAGGTATCTCAGTTCGGTGTAGGTCGTTCGCTCCAAGCT
GGGCTGTGTGCACGAACCCCCCGTTCAGCCCGACCGCTGCGCCTTATCCGGTAACTATCGTCTTGAGTCC
AACCCGGTAAGACACGACTTATCGCCACTGGCAGCAGCCACTGGTAACAGGATTAGCAGAGCGAGGTATG
TAGGCGGTGCTACAGAGTTCTTGAAGTGGTGGCCTAACTACGGCTACACTAGAAGGACAGTATTTGGTAT
CTGCGCTCTGCTGAAGCCAGTTACCTTCGGAAAAAGAGTTGGTAGCTCTTGATCCGGCAAACAAACCACC
GCTGGTAGCGGTGGTTTTTTTGTTTGCAAGCAGCAGATTACGCGCAGAAAAAAAGGATCTCAAGAAGATC
CTTTGATCTTTTCTACGGGGTCTGACGCTCAGTGGAACGAAAACTCACGTTAAGGGATTTTGGTCATGAC
TAGTGCTTGGATTCTCACCAATAAAAAACGCCCGGCGGCAACCGAGCGTTCTGAACAAATCCAGATGGAG
TTCTGAGGTCATTACTGGATCTATCAACAGGAGTCCAAGCGAGCTCTCGAACCCCAGAGTCCCGCTCAGA
AGAACTCGTCAAGAAGGCGATAGAAGGCGATGCGCTGCGAATCGGGAGCGGCGATACCGTAAAGCACGAG
GAAGCGGTCAGCCCATTCGCCGCCAAGCTCTTCAGCAATATCACGGGTAGCCAACGCTATGTCCTGATAG
CGGTCCGCCACACCCAGCCGGCCACAGTCGATGAATCCAGAAAAGCGGCCATTTTCCACCATGATATTCG
GCAAGCAGGCATCGCCATGGGTCACGACGAGATCCTCGCCGTCGGGCATGCGCGCCTTGAGCCTGGCGAA
CAGTTCGGCTGGCGCGAGCCCCTGATGCTCTTCGTCCAGATCATCCTGATCGACAAGACCGGCTTCCATC
CGAGTACGTGCTCGCTCGATGCGATGTTTCGCTTGGTGGTCGAATGGGCAGGTAGCCGGATCAAGCGTAT
GCAGCCGCCGCATTGCATCAGCCATGATGGATACTTTCTCGGCAGGAGCAAGGTGAGATGACAGGAGATC
CTGCCCCGGCACTTCGCCCAATAGCAGCCAGTCCCTTCCCGCTTCAGTGACAACGTCGAGCACAGCTGCG
CAAGGAACGCCCGTCGTGGCCAGCCACGATAGCCGCGCTGCCTCGTCCTGCAGTTCATTCAGGGCACCGG
ACAGGTCGGTCTTGACAAAAAGAACCGGGCGCCCCTGCGCTGACAGCCGGAACACGGCGGCATCAGAGCA
GCCGATTGTCTGTTGTGCCCAGTCATAGCCGAATAGCCTCTCCACCCAAGCGGCCGGAGAACCTGCGTGC
AATCCATCTTGTTCAATCATGCGAAACGATCCTCATCCTGTCTCTTGATCAGATCTTGATCCCCTGCGCC
ATCAGATCCTTGGCGGCAAGAAAGCCATCCAGTTTACTTTGCAGGGCTTCCCAACCTTACCAGAGGGCGC
CCCAGCTGGCAATTCCGACGTCTAAGAAACCATTATTATCATGACATTAACCTATAAAAATAGGCGTATC
ACGAGGCCCTTTCGTCTTCAC
